>Addgene plasmid #54614 | mRuby2-N1 | depositor partial sequence | sequence record 85011 | insert sequence
CGTAACAACTCCGCCCCATTGACGCAAATGGGCGGTAGGCGTGTACGGTGGGAGGTCTATATAAGCAGAG
CTGGTTTAGTGAACCGTCAGATCCGCTAGCGCTACCGGACTCAGATCTCGAGCTCAAGCTTCGAATTCTG
CAGTCGACGGTACCGCGGGCCCGGGATCCACCGGTCGCCACCATGGTGTCTAAGGGCGAAGAGCTGATCA
AGGAAAATATGCGTATGAAGGTGGTCATGGAAGGTTCGGTCAACGGCCACCAATTCAAATGCACAGGTGA
AGGAGAAGGCAATCCGTACATGGGAACTCAAACCATGAGGATCAAAGTCATCGAGGGAGGACCCCTGCCA
TTTGCCTTTGACATTCTTGCCACGTCGTTCATGTATGGCAGCCGTACTTTTATCAAGTACCCGAAAGGCA
TTCCTGATTTCTTTAAACAGTCCTTTCCTGAGGGTTTTACTTGGGAAAGAGTTACGAGATACGAAGATGG
TGGAGTCGTCACCGTCATGCAGGACACCAGCCTTGAGGATGGCTGTCTCGTTTACCACGTCCAAGTCAGA
GGGGTAAACTTTCCCTCCAATGGTCCCGTGATGCAGAAGAAGACCAAGGGTTGGGAGCCTAATACAGAGA
TGATGTATCCAGCAGATGGTGGTCTGAGGGGATACACTCATATGGCACTGAAAGTTGATGGTGGTGGCCA
TCTGTCTTGCTCTTTCGTAACAACTTACAGGTCAAAAAAGACCGTCGGGAACATCAAGATGCCCGGTATC
CATGCCGTTGATCACCGCCTGGAAAGGTTAGAGGAAAGTGACAATGAAATGTTCGTAGTACAACGCGAAC
ACGCAGTTGCCAAGTTCGCCGGGCTTGGTGGTGGGATGGACGAGCTGTACAAGTAAGCGGCCGCGACTCT
AGATCATAATCAGCCATACCACATTTGTAGAGGTTTTACTTGCTTTAAAAAACCTCCCACACCTCCCCCT
GAACCTGAAACATA
