>Addgene plasmid #54614 | mRuby2-N1 | addgene partial sequence | sequence record 147389 | CMV-F 5'-CGCAAATGGGCGGTAGGCGTG-3'
CTGGTTTAGTGAACCGTCAGATCCGCTAGCGCTACCGGACTCAGATCTCGAGCTCAAGCTTCGAATTCTG
CAGTCGACGGTACCGCGGGCCCGGGATCCACCGGTCGCCACCATGGTGTCTAAGGGCGAAGAGCTGATCA
AGGAAAATATGCGTATGAAGGTGGTCATGGAAGGTTCGGTCAACGGCCACCAATTCAAATGCACAGGTGA
AGGAGAAGGCAATCCGTACATGGGAACTCAAACCATGAGGATCAAAGTCATCGAGGGAGGACCCCTGCCA
TTTGCCTTTGACATTCTTGCCACGTCGTTCATGTATGGCAGCCGTACTTTTATCAAGTACCCGAAAGGCA
TTCCTGATTTCTTTAAACAGTCCTTTCCTGAGGGTTTTACTTGGGAAAGAGTTACGAGATACGAAGATGG
TGGAGTCGTCACCGTCATGCAGGACACCAGCCTTGAGGATGGCTGTCTCGTTTACCACGTCCAAGTCAGA
GGGGTAAACTTTCCCTCCAATGGTCCCGTGATGCAGAAGAAGACCAAGGGTTGGGAGCCTAATACAGAGA
TGATGTATCCAGCAGATGGTGGTCTGAGGGGATACACTCATATGGCACTGAAAGTTGATGGTGGTGGCCA
TCTGTCTTGCTCTTTCGTAACAACTTACAGGTCAAAAAAGACCGTCGGGAACATCAAGATGCCCGGTATC
CATGCCGTTGATCACCGCCTGGAAAGGTTAGAGGAAAGTGACAATGAAATGTTCGTAGTACAACGCGAAC
ACGCAGTTGCCAAGTTCGCCGGGCTTGGTGGTGGG
