>Addgene plasmid #54614 | mRuby2-N1 | addgene partial sequence | sequence record 147391 | SV40pA-R 5'-GAAATTTGTGATGCTATTGC-3'
GTTAACAACAACAATTGCATTCATTTTATGTTTCAGGTTCAGGGGGAGGTGTGGGAGGTTTTTTAAAGCA
AGTAAAACCTCTACAAATGTGGTATGGCTGATTATGATCTAGAGTCGCGGCCGCTTACTTGTACAGCTCG
TCCATCCCACCACCAAGCCCGGCGAACTTGGCAACTGCGTGTTCGCGTTGTACTACGAACATTTCATTGT
CACTTTCCTCTAACCTTTCCAGGCGGTGATCAACGGCATGGATACCGGGCATCTTGATGTTCCCGACGGT
CTTTTTTGACCTGTAAGTTGTTACGAAAGAGCAAGACAGATGGCCACCACCATCAACTTTCAGTGCCATA
TGAGTGTATCCCCTCAGACCACCATCTGCTGGATACATCATCTCTGTATTAGGCTCCCAACCCTTGGTCT
TCTTCTGCATCACGGGACCATTGGAGGGAAAGTTTACCCCTCTGACTTGGACGTGGTAAACGAGACAGCC
ATCCTCAAGGCTGGTGTCCTGCATGACGGTGACGACTCCACCATCTTCGTATCTCGTAACTCTTTCCCAA
GTAAAACCCTCAGGAAAGGACTGTTTAAAGAAATCAGGAATGCCTTTCGGGTACTTGATAAAAGTACGGC
TGCCATACATGAACGACGTGGCAAGAATGTCAAAGGCAAATGGCAGGGGTCCTCCCTCGATGACTTTGAT
CCTCATGGTTTGAGTTCCCATGTACGGATTGCCTTCTCCTTCACCTGTGCATTTGAATTGGTGGCCGTTG
ACCGAACCTTCCATGACCACCTTCATACGCATATT
