[The description below was written by a language model from this plasmid's Addgene catalogue record.]
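Description:
mRuby2-N1 is an empty mammalian expression backbone of about 4.75 kb, designed for building fusions to the red fluorescent protein mRuby2. It carries no insert of its own. The "N1" designation indicates the cloning layout: a gene of interest is placed upstream of, and in frame with, the mRuby2 coding sequence, so that mRuby2 ends up at the C terminus of the resulting fusion protein. The record lists mRuby2's excitation maximum as 559 nm and its emission maximum as 600 nm. The associated publication concerns bright green and red fluorescent proteins developed to improve FRET dynamic range.

In bacteria the plasmid is maintained at high copy under kanamycin selection. In mammalian cells a neomycin resistance marker allows G418 selection of stable transfectants. No feature table is provided, and the record does not state the promoter driving expression, the polyadenylation signal, the origins of replication or the composition of the cloning site, so these cannot be confirmed here.

Typical uses supported by the record are constructing C-terminally mRuby2-tagged proteins for live-cell or fixed-cell imaging of protein localization in transfected mammalian cells. The unmodified vector can also serve as a source of untargeted mRuby2, for example as a red fluorescence control alongside localization constructs from the same collection.
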