Addgene plasmid #54614: mRuby2-N1
Purpose: (Empty Backbone) Localization: N1 Cloning Vector, Excitation: 559, Emission: 600
Depositing lab: Michael Davidson. Depositing organization: Florida State University, Tallahassee. Publication: Improving FRET dynamic range with bright green and red fluorescent proteins. Lam AJ, St-Pierre F, Gong Y, Marshall JD, Cranfill PJ, Baird MA, McKeown MR, Wiedenmann J, Davidson MW, Schnitzer MJ, Tsien RY, Lin MZ. Nat Methods. 2012 Sep 9. doi: 10.1038/nmeth.2171. PubMed 22961245.
Backbone
  Vector backbone: mRuby2-N1
  Backbone size (bp): 4750
  Vector type: Mammalian Expression
  Selectable markers: Neomycin (select with G418)
  Tag / fusion protein: mRuby2 (C terminal on backbone)
Growth in bacteria
  Bacterial resistance: Kanamycin, 50 μg/mL
  Growth temperature: 37°C
  Growth strain: DH5alpha
  Copy number: High Copy
Gene/Insert
  Gene/Insert name: None
  Tag / fusion protein: mRuby2 (C terminal on backbone)
Terms and licenses: Academic/Nonprofit Terms; Industry Terms
Depositor comments: . Excitation = 559; Emission = 600
How to cite: mRuby2-N1 was a gift from Michael Davidson (Addgene plasmid # 54614 ; http://n2t.net/addgene:54614 ; RRID:Addgene_54614)
