LOCUS       Exported 4726 bp ds-DNA circular SYN 20-DEC-2021
DEFINITION  Localization: N1 Cloning Vector, Excitation: 559, Emission: 600.
ACCESSION   .
VERSION     .
KEYWORDS    mRuby2-N1
SOURCE      synthetic DNA construct
  ORGANISM  synthetic DNA construct
REFERENCE   1 (bases 1 to 4726)
  AUTHORS   Lam AJ, St-Pierre F, Gong Y, Marshall JD, Cranfill PJ, Baird MA,
            McKeown MR, Wiedenmann J, Davidson MW, Schnitzer MJ, Tsien RY, Lin
            MZ
  TITLE     Improving FRET dynamic range with bright green and red fluorescent
            proteins.
  JOURNAL   Nat Methods. 2012 Sep 9. doi: 10.1038/nmeth.2171.
  PUBMED    22961245
REFERENCE   2 (bases 1 to 4726)
  AUTHORS   .
  TITLE     Direct Submission
  JOURNAL   Exported Dec 20, 2021 from SnapGene Server 1.1.58
            http://www.snapgene.com
FEATURES             Location/Qualifiers
     source          1..4726
                     /organism="synthetic DNA construct"
                     /mol_type="other DNA"
     promoter        65..422
                     /label=SV40 promoter
                     /note="SV40 enhancer and early promoter"
     primer_bind     complement(88..108)
                     /label=pBABE 3'
                     /note="SV40 enhancer, reverse primer for pBABE vectors"
     rep_origin      273..408
                     /label=SV40 ori
                     /note="SV40 origin of replication"
     primer_bind     335..354
                     /label=SV40pro-F
                     /note="SV40 promoter/origin, forward primer"
     CDS             457..1251
                     /codon_start=1
                     /gene="aph(3')-II (or nptII)"
                     /product="aminoglycoside phosphotransferase from Tn5"
                     /label=NeoR/KanR
                     /note="confers resistance to neomycin, kanamycin, and G418
                     (Geneticin(R))"
                     /translation="MIEQDGLHAGSPAAWVERLFGYDWAQQTIGCSDAAVFRLSAQGRP
                     VLFVKTDLSGALNELQDEAARLSWLATTGVPCAAVLDVVTEAGRDWLLLGEVPGQDLLS
                     SHLAPAEKVSIMADAMRRLHTLDPATCPFDHQAKHRIERARTRMEAGLVDQDDLDEEHQ
                     GLAPAELFARLKASMPDGEDLVVTHGDACLPNIMVENGRFSGFIDCGRLGVADRYQDIA
                     LATRDIAEELGGEWADRFLVLYGIAAPDSQRIAFYRLLDEFF"
     primer_bind     complement(511..530)
                     /label=Neo-R
                     /note="Neomycin resistance gene, reverse primer"
     primer_bind     1121..1140
                     /label=Neo-F
                     /note="Neomycin resistance gene, forward primer"
     primer_bind     complement(1439..1458)
                     /label=TK-pA-R
                     /note="Thymidine kinase polyA, reverse primer"
     polyA_signal    1483..1530
                     /label=HSV TK poly(A) signal
                     /note="herpes simplex virus thymidine kinase
                     polyadenylation signal (Cole and Stacy, 1985)"
     rep_origin      1859..2447
                     /direction=RIGHT
                     /label=ori
                     /note="high-copy-number ColE1/pMB1/pBR322/pUC origin of
                     replication"
     primer_bind     2348..2367
                     /label=pBR322ori-F
                     /note="pBR322 origin, forward primer"
     enhancer        2622..2925
                     /label=CMV enhancer
                     /note="human cytomegalovirus immediate early enhancer"
     promoter        2926..3129
                     /label=CMV promoter
                     /note="human cytomegalovirus (CMV) immediate early
                     promoter"
     primer_bind     3080..3100
                     /label=CMV-F
                     /note="Human CMV immediate early promoter, forward primer"
     misc_feature    3152..3232
                     /label=MCS
                     /note="multiple cloning site"
     regulatory      3234..3243
                     /regulatory_class="other"
                     /note="vertebrate consensus sequence for strong initiation
                     of translation (Kozak, 1987)"
     CDS             3240..3950
                     /codon_start=1
                     /product="monomeric red fluorescent protein derived from
                     mRuby, with improved photophysical properties (Lam et al.,
                     2012)"
                     /label=mRuby2
                     /translation="MVSKGEELIKENMRMKVVMEGSVNGHQFKCTGEGEGNPYMGTQTM
                     RIKVIEGGPLPFAFDILATSFMYGSRTFIKYPKGIPDFFKQSFPEGFTWERVTRYEDGG
                     VVTVMQDTSLEDGCLVYHVQVRGVNFPSNGPVMQKKTKGWEPNTEMMYPADGGLRGYTH
                     MALKVDGGGHLSCSFVTTYRSKKTVGNIKMPGIHAVDHRLERLEESDNEMFVVQREHAV
                     AKFAGLGGGMDELYK"
     polyA_signal    4075..4196
                     /label=SV40 poly(A) signal
                     /note="SV40 polyadenylation signal"
     primer_bind     complement(4112..4131)
                     /label=SV40pA-R
                     /note="SV40 polyA, reverse primer"
     primer_bind     4166..4185
                     /label=EBV-rev
                     /note="SV40 polyA terminator, reverse primer"
     rep_origin      complement(4203..4658)
                     /direction=LEFT
                     /label=f1 ori
                     /note="f1 bacteriophage origin of replication; arrow
                     indicates direction of (+) strand synthesis"
     primer_bind     complement(4340..4361)
                     /label=F1ori-F
                     /note="F1 origin, forward primer"
     primer_bind     4552..4571
                     /label=F1ori-R
                     /note="F1 origin, reverse primer"
     promoter        4685..63
                     /gene="bla"
                     /label=AmpR promoter
ORIGIN
        1 atgtatccgc tcatgagaca ataaccctga taaatgcttc aataatattg aaaaaggaag
       61 agtcctgagg cggaaagaac cagctgtgga atgtgtgtca gttagggtgt ggaaagtccc
      121 caggctcccc agcaggcaga agtatgcaaa gcatgcatct caattagtca gcaaccaggt
      181 gtggaaagtc cccaggctcc ccagcaggca gaagtatgca aagcatgcat ctcaattagt
      241 cagcaaccat agtcccgccc ctaactccgc ccatcccgcc cctaactccg cccagttccg
      301 cccattctcc gccccatggc tgactaattt tttttattta tgcagaggcc gaggccgcct
      361 cggcctctga gctattccag aagtagtgag gaggcttttt tggaggccta ggcttttgca
      421 aagatcgatc aagagacagg atgaggatcg tttcgcatga ttgaacaaga tggattgcac
      481 gcaggttctc cggccgcttg ggtggagagg ctattcggct atgactgggc acaacagaca
      541 atcggctgct ctgatgccgc cgtgttccgg ctgtcagcgc aggggcgccc ggttcttttt
      601 gtcaagaccg acctgtccgg tgccctgaat gaactgcaag acgaggcagc gcggctatcg
      661 tggctggcca cgacgggcgt tccttgcgca gctgtgctcg acgttgtcac tgaagcggga
      721 agggactggc tgctattggg cgaagtgccg gggcaggatc tcctgtcatc tcaccttgct
      781 cctgccgaga aagtatccat catggctgat gcaatgcggc ggctgcatac gcttgatccg
      841 gctacctgcc cattcgacca ccaagcgaaa catcgcatcg agcgagcacg tactcggatg
      901 gaagccggtc ttgtcgatca ggatgatctg gacgaagagc atcaggggct cgcgccagcc
      961 gaactgttcg ccaggctcaa ggcgagcatg cccgacggcg aggatctcgt cgtgacccat
     1021 ggcgatgcct gcttgccgaa tatcatggtg gaaaatggcc gcttttctgg attcatcgac
     1081 tgtggccggc tgggtgtggc ggaccgctat caggacatag cgttggctac ccgtgatatt
     1141 gctgaagagc ttggcggcga atgggctgac cgcttcctcg tgctttacgg tatcgccgct
     1201 cccgattcgc agcgcatcgc cttctatcgc cttcttgacg agttcttctg agcgggactc
     1261 tggggttcga aatgaccgac caagcgacgc ccaacctgcc atcacgagat ttcgattcca
     1321 ccgccgcctt ctatgaaagg ttgggcttcg gaatcgtttt ccgggacgcc ggctggatga
     1381 tcctccagcg cggggatctc atgctggagt tcttcgccca ccctaggggg aggctaactg
     1441 aaacacggaa ggagacaata ccggaaggaa cccgcgctat gacggcaata aaaagacaga
     1501 ataaaacgca cggtgttggg tcgtttgttc ataaacgcgg ggttcggtcc cagggctggc
     1561 actctgtcga taccccaccg agaccccatt ggggccaata cgcccgcgtt tcttcctttt
     1621 ccccacccca ccccccaagt tcgggtgaag gcccagggct cgcagccaac gtcggggcgg
     1681 caggccctgc catagcctca ggttactcat atatacttta gattgattta aaacttcatt
     1741 tttaatttaa aaggatctag gtgaagatcc tttttgataa tctcatgacc aaaatccctt
     1801 aacgtgagtt ttcgttccac tgagcgtcag accccgtaga aaagatcaaa ggatcttctt
     1861 gagatccttt ttttctgcgc gtaatctgct gcttgcaaac aaaaaaacca ccgctaccag
     1921 cggtggtttg tttgccggat caagagctac caactctttt tccgaaggta actggcttca
     1981 gcagagcgca gataccaaat actgttcttc tagtgtagcc gtagttaggc caccacttca
     2041 agaactctgt agcaccgcct acatacctcg ctctgctaat cctgttacca gtggctgctg
     2101 ccagtggcga taagtcgtgt cttaccgggt tggactcaag acgatagtta ccggataagg
     2161 cgcagcggtc gggctgaacg gggggttcgt gcacacagcc cagcttggag cgaacgacct
     2221 acaccgaact gagataccta cagcgtgagc tatgagaaag cgccacgctt cccgaaggga
     2281 gaaaggcgga caggtatccg gtaagcggca gggtcggaac aggagagcgc acgagggagc
     2341 ttccaggggg aaacgcctgg tatctttata gtcctgtcgg gtttcgccac ctctgacttg
     2401 agcgtcgatt tttgtgatgc tcgtcagggg ggcggagcct atggaaaaac gccagcaacg
     2461 cggccttttt acggttcctg gccttttgct ggccttttgc tcacatgttc tttcctgcgt
     2521 tatcccctga ttctgtggat aaccgtatta ccgccatgca ttagttatta atagtaatca
     2581 attacggggt cattagttca tagcccatat atggagttcc gcgttacata acttacggta
     2641 aatggcccgc ctggctgacc gcccaacgac ccccgcccat tgacgtcaat aatgacgtat
     2701 gttcccatag taacgccaat agggactttc cattgacgtc aatgggtgga gtatttacgg
     2761 taaactgccc acttggcagt acatcaagtg tatcatatgc caagtacgcc ccctattgac
     2821 gtcaatgacg gtaaatggcc cgcctggcat tatgcccagt acatgacctt atgggacttt
     2881 cctacttggc agtacatcta cgtattagtc atcgctatta ccatggtgat gcggttttgg
     2941 cagtacatca atgggcgtgg atagcggttt gactcacggg gatttccaag tctccacccc
     3001 attgacgtca atgggagttt gttttggcac caaaatcaac gggactttcc aaaatgtcgt
     3061 aacaactccg ccccattgac gcaaatgggc ggtaggcgtg tacggtggga ggtctatata
     3121 agcagagctg gtttagtgaa ccgtcagatc cgctagcgct accggactca gatctcgagc
     3181 tcaagcttcg aattctgcag tcgacggtac cgcgggcccg ggatccaccg gtcgccacca
     3241 tggtgtctaa gggcgaagag ctgatcaagg aaaatatgcg tatgaaggtg gtcatggaag
     3301 gttcggtcaa cggccaccaa ttcaaatgca caggtgaagg agaaggcaat ccgtacatgg
     3361 gaactcaaac catgaggatc aaagtcatcg agggaggacc cctgccattt gcctttgaca
     3421 ttcttgccac gtcgttcatg tatggcagcc gtacttttat caagtacccg aaaggcattc
     3481 ctgatttctt taaacagtcc tttcctgagg gttttacttg ggaaagagtt acgagatacg
     3541 aagatggtgg agtcgtcacc gtcatgcagg acaccagcct tgaggatggc tgtctcgttt
     3601 accacgtcca agtcagaggg gtaaactttc cctccaatgg tcccgtgatg cagaagaaga
     3661 ccaagggttg ggagcctaat acagagatga tgtatccagc agatggtggt ctgaggggat
     3721 acactcatat ggcactgaaa gttgatggtg gtggccatct gtcttgctct ttcgtaacaa
     3781 cttacaggtc aaaaaagacc gtcgggaaca tcaagatgcc cggtatccat gccgttgatc
     3841 accgcctgga aaggttagag gaaagtgaca atgaaatgtt cgtagtacaa cgcgaacacg
     3901 cagttgccaa gttcgccggg cttggtggtg ggatggacga gctgtacaag taagcggccg
     3961 cgactctaga tcataatcag ccataccaca tttgtagagg ttttacttgc tttaaaaaac
     4021 ctcccacacc tccccctgaa cctgaaacat aaaatgaatg caattgttgt tgttaacttg
     4081 tttattgcag cttataatgg ttacaaataa agcaatagca tcacaaattt cacaaataaa
     4141 gcattttttt cactgcattc tagttgtggt ttgtccaaac tcatcaatgt atcttaaggc
     4201 gtaaattgta agcgttaata ttttgttaaa attcgcgtta aatttttgtt aaatcagctc
     4261 attttttaac caataggccg aaatcggcaa aatcccttat aaatcaaaag aatagaccga
     4321 gatagggttg agtgttgttc cagtttggaa caagagtcca ctattaaaga acgtggactc
     4381 caacgtcaaa ggnnnnnnnn nnnnnnnnnn nnnnnnnnnn nnnnnnnnnn nnnnnnnnnn
     4441 ntnnnnnnnn nnnnnnnnnn nnnnnnnnnn nnnnnnnnnn nnnnnnnnnn nnnnnnnnnn
     4501 nnnnnnnnnn nnnnnnnnnn nnnnnnnnnn nnngnnnnnn nnnnnnnnnn nnnnnnnnnn
     4561 nnnnnnnnnn nnnnnnnnnn nnnnnnnnnn nnnnnnnnnn nnnnnnnnnn nnnnnnnnnn
     4621 nnnnnnnnnn nnnnnnnnnn nnnnnnnnnn nnnnnnnnca ggtggcactt ttcggggaaa
     4681 tgtgcgcgga acccctattt gtttattttt ctaaatacat tcaaat
//
